>Addgene plasmid #233387 | CMVTO-hIL2 | addgene full sequence | sequence record 466376 | Addgene NGS Result
TCGGGGATTCCCAATACGAGGTCGCCAACATCTTCTTCTGGAGGCCGTGGTTGGCTTGTATGGAGCAGCA
GACGCGCTACTTCGAGCGGAGGCATCCGGAGCTTGCAGGATCGCCGCGGCTCCGGGCGTATATGCTCCGC
ATTGGTCTTGACCAACTCTATCAGAGCTTGGTTGACGGCAATTTCGATGATGCAGCTTGGGCGCAGGGTC
GATGCGACGCAATCGTCCGATCCGGAGCCGGGACTGTCGGGCGTACACAAATCGCCCGCAGAAGCGCGGC
CGTCTGGACCGATGGCTGTGTAGAAGTACTCGCCGATAGTGGAAACCGACGCCCCAGCACTCGTCCGAGG
GCAAAGGAATAGCACGTACTACGAGATTTCGATTCCACCGCCGCCTTCTATGAAAGGTTGGGCTTCGGAA
TCGTTTTCCGGGACGCCGGCTGGATGATCCTCCAGCGCGGGGATCTCATGCTGGAGTTCTTCGCCCACCC
CAACTTGTTTATTGCAGCTTATAATGGTTACAAATAAAGCAATAGCATCACAAATTTCACAAATAAAGCA
TTTTTTTCACTGCATTCTAGTTGTGGTTTGTCCAAACTCATCAATGTATCTTATCATGTCTGTATACCGT
CGACCTCTAGCTAGAGCTTGGCGTAATCATGGTCATAGCTGTTTCCTGTGTGAAATTGTTATCCGCTCAC
AATTCCACACAACATACGAGCCGGAAGCATAAAGTGTAAAGCCTGGGGTGCCTAATGAGTGAGCTAACTC
ACATTAATTGCGTTGCGCTCACTGCCCGCTTTCCAGTCGGGAAACCTGTCGTGCCAGCTGCATTAATGAA
TCGGCCAACGCGCGGGGAGAGGCGGTTTGCGTATTGGGCGCTCTTCCGCTTCCTCGCTCACTGACTCGCT
GCGCTCGGTCGTTCGGCTGCGGCGAGCGGTATCAGCTCACTCAAAGGCGGTAATACGGTTATCCACAGAA
TCAGGGGATAACGCAGGAAAGAACATGTGAGCAAAAGGCCAGCAAAAGGCCAGGAACCGTAAAAAGGCCG
CGTTGCTGGCGTTTTTCCATAGGCTCCGCCCCCCTGACGAGCATCACAAAAATCGACGCTCAAGTCAGAG
GTGGCGAAACCCGACAGGACTATAAAGATACCAGGCGTTTCCCCCTGGAAGCTCCCTCGTGCGCTCTCCT
GTTCCGACCCTGCCGCTTACCGGATACCTGTCCGCCTTTCTCCCTTCGGGAAGCGTGGCGCTTTCTCATA
GCTCACGCTGTAGGTATCTCAGTTCGGTGTAGGTCGTTCGCTCCAAGCTGGGCTGTGTGCACGAACCCCC
CGTTCAGCCCGACCGCTGCGCCTTATCCGGTAACTATCGTCTTGAGTCCAACCCGGTAAGACACGACTTA
TCGCCACTGGCAGCAGCCACTGGTAACAGGATTAGCAGAGCGAGGTATGTAGGCGGTGCTACAGAGTTCT
TGAAGTGGTGGCCTAACTACGGCTACACTAGAAGAACAGTATTTGGTATCTGCGCTCTGCTGAAGCCAGT
TACCTTCGGAAAAAGAGTTGGTAGCTCTTGATCCGGCAAACAAACCACCGCTGGTAGCGGTGGTTTTTTT
GTTTGCAAGCAGCAGATTACGCGCAGAAAAAAAGGATCTCAAGAAGATCCTTTGATCTTTTCTACGGGGT
CTGACGCTCAGTGGAACGAAAACTCACGTTAAGGGATTTTGGTCATGAGATTATCAAAAAGGATCTTCAC
CTAGATCCTTTTAAATTAAAAATGAAGTTTTAAATCAATCTAAAGTATATATGAGTAAACTTGGTCTGAC
AGTTACCAATGCTTAATCAGTGAGGCACCTATCTCAGCGATCTGTCTATTTCGTTCATCCATAGTTGCCT
GACTCCCCGTCGTGTAGATAACTACGATACGGGAGGGCTTACCATCTGGCCCCAGTGCTGCAATGATACC
GCGAGACCCACGCTCACCGGCTCCAGATTTATCAGCAATAAACCAGCCAGCCGGAAGGGCCGAGCGCAGA
AGTGGTCCTGCAACTTTATCCGCCTCCATCCAGTCTATTAATTGTTGCCGGGAAGCTAGAGTAAGTAGTT
CGCCAGTTAATAGTTTGCGCAACGTTGTTGCCATTGCTACAGGCATCGTGGTGTCACGCTCGTCGTTTGG
TATGGCTTCATTCAGCTCCGGTTCCCAACGATCAAGGCGAGTTACATGATCCCCCATGTTGTGCAAAAAA
GCGGTTAGCTCCTTCGGTCCTCCGATCGTTGTCAGAAGTAAGTTGGCCGCAGTGTTATCACTCATGGTTA
TGGCAGCACTGCATAATTCTCTTACTGTCATGCCATCCGTAAGATGCTTTTCTGTGACTGGTGAGTACTC
AACCAAGTCATTCTGAGAATAGTGTATGCGGCGACCGAGTTGCTCTTGCCCGGCGTCAATACGGGATAAT
ACCGCGCCACATAGCAGAACTTTAAAAGTGCTCATCATTGGAAAACGTTCTTCGGGGCGAAAACTCTCAA
GGATCTTACCGCTGTTGAGATCCAGTTCGATGTAACCCACTCGTGCACCCAACTGATCTTCAGCATCTTT
TACTTTCACCAGCGTTTCTGGGTGAGCAAAAACAGGAAGGCAAAATGCCGCAAAAAAGGGAATAAGGGCG
ACACGGAAATGTTGAATACTCATACTCTTCCTTTTTCAATATTATTGAAGCATTTATCAGGGTTATTGTC
TCATGAGCGGATACATATTTGAATGTATTTAGAAAAATAAACAAATAGGGGTTCCGCGCACATTTCCCCG
AAAAGTGCCACCTGACGTCGACGGATCGGGAGATCTCCCGATCCCCTATGGTGCACTCTCAGTACAATCT
GCTCTGATGCCGCATAGTTAAGCCAGTATCTGCTCCCTGCTTGTGTGTTGGAGGTCGCTGAGTAGTGCGC
GAGCAAAATTTAAGCTACAACAAGGCAAGGCTTGACCGACAATTGCATGAAGAATCTGCTTAGGGTTAGG
CGTTTTGCGCTGCTTCGTACGGGCCAGATATACGCGTTGACATTGATTATTGACTAGTTATTAATAGTAA
TCAATTACGGGGTCATTAGTTCATAGCCCATATATGGAGTTCCGCGTTACATAACTTACGGTAAATGGCC
CGCCTGGCTGACCGCCCAACGACCCCCGCCCATTGACGTCAATAATGACGTATGTTCCCATAGTAACGCC
AATAGGGACTTTCCATTGACGTCAATGGGTGGAGTATTTACGGTAAACTGCCCACTTGGCAGTACATCAA
GTGTATCATATGCCAAGTACGCCCCCTATTGACGTCAATGACGGTAAATGGCCCGCCTGGCATTATGCCC
AGTACATGACCTTATGGGACTTTCCTACTTGGCAGTACATCTACGTATTAGTCATCGCTATTACCATGGT
GATGCGGTTTTGGCAGTACATCAATGGGCGTGGATAGCGGTTTGACTCACGGGGATTTCCAAGTCTCCAC
CCCATTGACGTCAATGGGAGTTTGTTTTGGCACCAAAATCAACGGGACTTTCCAAAATGTCGTAACAACT
CCGCCCCATTGACGCAAATGGGCGGTAGGCGTGTACGGTGGGAGGTCTATATAAGCAGAGCTCTCCCTAT
CAGTGATAGAGATCTCCCTATCAGTGATAGAGATCGTCGACGAGCTCGTTTAGTGAACCGTCAGATCGCC
TGGAGACGCCATCCACGCTGTTTTGACCTCCATAGAAGACACCGGGACCGATCCAGCCTCCGGACTCTAG
CGTTTAAACTTAAGCTTCGCCACCATGTACAGGATGCAACTCCTGTCTTGCATTGCACTAAGTCTTGCAC
TTGTCACAAACGCTAGC
[399 nt withheld, positions 3868-4266]
TAGGGCCCGAACAAAAACTCATCTCAGAAGAGGATCTGAATAGCGCCGTCGACCATCATCATAATCATCA
TTGAGTTTAAACCCGCTGATCAGCCTCGACTGTGCCTTCTAGTTGCCAGCCATCTGTTGTTTGCCCCTCC
CCCGTGCCTTCCTTGACCCTGGAAGGTGCCACTCCCACTGTCCTTTCCTAATAAAATGAGGAAATTGCAT
CGCATTGTCTGAGTAGGTGTCATTCTATTCTGGGGGGTGGGGTGGGGCAGGACAGCAAGGGGGAGGATTG
GGAAGACAATAGCAGGCATGCTGGGGATGCGGTGGGCTCTATGGAGATCTATCGATGTTCTGGGGATGCG
GTGGGCTCTATGGCTTCTGAGGCGGAAAGAACCAGCTGGGGCTCTAGGGGGTATCCCC
[124 nt withheld, positions 4675-4798]
C
[91 nt withheld, positions 4800-4890]
AGGGTGATGGTTCACGTACCTAGAAGTTCCTATTCCGAAGTTCCTATTCTCTAGAAAGTATAGGAACTTC
CTTGGCCAAAAAGCCTGAACTCACCGCGACGTCTGTCGAGAAGTTTCTGATCGAAAAGTTCGACAGCGTC
TCCGACCTGATGCAGCTCTCGGAGGGCGAAGAATCTCGTGCTTTCAGCTTCGATGTAGGAGGGCGTGGAT
ATGTCCTGCGGGTAAATAGCTGCGCCGATGGTTTCTACAAAGATCGTTATGTTTATCGGCACTTTGCATC
GGCCGCGCTCCCGATTCCGGAAGTGCTTGACATTGGGGAATTCAGCGAGAGCCTGACCTATTGCATCTCC
CGCCGTGCACAGGGTGTCACGTTGCAAGACCTGCCTGAAACCGAACTGCCCGCTGTTCTGCAGCCGGTCG
CGGAGGCCATGGATGCGATCGCTGCGGCCGATCTTAGCCAGACGAGCGGGTTCGGCCCATTCGGACCGCA
AGGAATCGGTCAATACACTACATGGCGTGATTTCATATGCGCGATTGCTGATCCCCATGTGTATCACTGG
CAAACTGTGATGGACGACACCGTCAGTGCGTCCGTCGCGCAGGCTCTCGATGAGCTGATGCTTTGGGCCG
AGGACTGCCCCGAAGTCCGGCACCTCGTGCACGCGGATTTCGGCTCCAACAATGTCCTGACGGACAATGG
CCGCATAACAGCGGTCATTGACTGGAGCGAGGCGATGT
Features (pLannotate 1.2.2; 22 found; start..end, strand, type, name):
    372..497     +  CDS            ble (fragment): BLE_KLEPN - Experimental evidence at protein level: Swiss-Prot protein existence level 1. Binding protein with a strong affinity to the bleomycin family of antibiotics. Binds to CL990; an antimitotic-antibiotic compound. From Klebsiella pneumoniae.
    492..613     +  polyA_signal   SV40 poly(A) signal: SV40 polyadenylation signal
    686..702     -  protein_bind   lac operator: The lac repressor binds to the lac operator to inhibit transcription in E. coli. This inhibition can be relieved by adding lactose or isopropyl-β-D-thiogalactopyranoside (IPTG). lac repressor encoded by lacI
    710..740     -  promoter       lac promoter: promoter for the E. coli lac operon
    755..776     -  protein_bind   CAP binding site: CAP binding activates transcription in the presence of cAMP. E. coli catabolite activator protein
    789..881     -  CDS            lacI (fragment): lac repressor; lacI; The lac repressor binds to the lac operator to inhibit transcription in E. coli. This inhibition can be relieved by adding lactose or isopropyl-β-D-thiogalactopyranoside (IPTG).
   1064..1652    -  rep_origin     ori: high-copy-number ColE1/pMB1/pBR322/pUC origin of replication
   1823..2683    -  CDS            AmpR: β-lactamase; bla; confers resistance to ampicillin, carbenicillin, and related antibiotics
   2684..2788    -  promoter       AmpR promoter: bla
   2847..2899    -  misc_feature   bom (fragment): basis of mobility region from pBR322
   3049..3428    +  enhancer       CMV enhancer: human cytomegalovirus immediate early enhancer
   3429..3632    +  promoter       CMV promoter: human cytomegalovirus (CMV) immediate early promoter
   3634..3653    +  promoter       PLtetO-1 promoter (fragment): modified phage lambda PL promoter with tet operator sites (Lutz and Bujard, 1997)
   3655..3674    +  promoter       PLtetO-1 promoter (fragment): modified phage lambda PL promoter with tet operator sites (Lutz and Bujard, 1997)
   3682..3715    +  promoter       TRE3GV promoter (fragment): 3rd-generation Tet-responsive promoter that can be activated by binding of Tet-On® 3G, optimized for retroviral and lentiviral vectors
   3805..4266    +  CDS            IL2 (sequence partly withheld): IL2_HUMAN - Experimental evidence at protein level: Swiss-Prot protein existence level 1. Produced by T-cells in response to antigenic or mitogenic stimulation, this protein is required for T-cell proliferation and other activities crucial to regulation of the immune response. Can stimulate B-cells, monocytes, lymphokine-activated killer cells, natural killer cells, and glioma cells. From Homo sapiens (Human).
   4366..4590    +  polyA_signal   bGH poly(A) signal: bovine growth hormone polyadenylation signal
   4606..4629    +  polyA_signal   bGH poly(A) signal (fragment): bovine growth hormone polyadenylation signal
   4633..4654    +  promoter       SV40 promoter (fragment): SV40 enhancer and early promoter
   4675..4908    +  rep_origin     f1 ori (fragment) (sequence partly withheld): f1 bacteriophage origin of replication; arrow indicates direction of (+) strand synthesis
   4913..4960    +  protein_bind   FRT: FLP-mediated recombination occurs in the 8-bp core sequence TCTAGAAA (Turan and Bode, 2011). FLP recombinase from the Saccharomyces cerevisiae 2μ plasmid
   4968..362     +  CDS            HygR (across the origin): aminoglycoside phosphotransferase from E. coli; aph(4)-Ia; confers resistance to hygromycin
