[The description below was written by a language model from this plasmid's Addgene catalogue record and pLannotate feature annotations shown in this document.]
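Description:
CMVTO-hIL2 is a mammalian expression plasmid built on a Flp-In type backbone for production of secreted, wild-type human interleukin-2. It is maintained in E. coli as a high-copy plasmid through a ColE1/pUC-type origin and is selected with ampicillin via the β-lactamase gene. Remnants of lac regulatory elements, a bom fragment and a partial f1 origin are also detected in the backbone.

The expression cassette consists of the human cytomegalovirus immediate-early enhancer and promoter followed directly by two short tet operator-like matches. This fits the "TO" in the name and suggests a CMV/TetO arrangement: it would be constitutively active in ordinary cells and could be repressed by Tet repressor, then induced with tetracycline or doxycycline, in TetR-expressing lines. The full-length IL2 coding sequence lies downstream. Because it is wild type, it presumably keeps its native signal peptide for secretion. The cassette is terminated by a bovine growth hormone polyadenylation signal.

After this cassette comes an FRT site placed immediately upstream of a hygromycin resistance coding sequence with an SV40 polyadenylation signal and no evident full promoter of its own. This is the usual Flp-In design, in which FLP-mediated integration into a genomic FRT landing pad supplies the promoter and start needed for the resistance gene to be expressed. The catalogue entry lists puromycin and TagBFP as selectable markers, but the annotated sequence shows neither of them, only the hygromycin marker, so the two sources disagree. The plasmid comes from work on modular synthetic receptors, where it probably serves as a source of IL-2 ligand by transient transfection or stable single-copy integration, though the record gives its purpose only as secreted human IL-2.
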