Addgene plasmid #233387: CMVTO-hIL2
Purpose: secreted human IL-2
Depositing lab: Xiaojing Gao. Publication: Post-transcriptional modular synthetic receptors. Zhang X, Mille-Fragoso LS, Kaseniit KE, Lee AP, Zhang M, Call CC, Hu Y, Xie Y, Gao XJ. Nat Chem Biol. 2025 Mar 28. doi: 10.1038/s41589-025-01872-w. PubMed 40155716.
Backbone
  Vector backbone: FLP-IN
  Vector type: Mammalian Expression
  Selectable markers: Puromycin ; TagBFP
Growth in bacteria
  Bacterial resistance: Ampicillin, 100 μg/mL
  Growth temperature: 37°C
  Growth strain: DH5alpha
  Copy number: High Copy
Gene/Insert
  Gene/Insert name: IL-2
  Species: H. sapiens (human)
  Mutation: WT
  Entrez Gene: IL2 (a.k.a. IL-2, TCGF, lymphokine)
  Promoter: CMV
  Cloning method: Gibson Cloning
Terms and licenses: Academic/Nonprofit Terms; Industry Terms: Not Available to Industry
Depositor comments: https://benchling.com/s/seq-0b77QpEMn0YfV7Tjutcb?m=slm-OhE8leQHhmElfFtS5Ma2 for annotated sequence file. Please visit https://doi.org/10.1101/2024.05.03.592453 for bioRxiv preprint.
How to cite: CMVTO-hIL2 was a gift from Xiaojing Gao (Addgene plasmid # 233387 ; http://n2t.net/addgene:233387 ; RRID:Addgene_233387)
